>Addgene plasmid #161098 | pDONR221-SLC12A4_STOP | addgene full sequence | sequence record 357011 | Addgene NGS Result
CAAATAATGATTTTATTTTGACTGATAGTGACCTGTTCGTTGCAACACATTGATGAGCAATGCTTTTTTA
TAATGCCAACTTTGTACAAAAAAGCAGGCTCCACCATGCCACACTTCACCGTGGTGCCAGTGGACGGACC
TAGGAGAGGCGACTACGATAACCTGGAGGGCCTGTCTTGGGTGGACTATGGCGAGAGAGCCGAGCTGGAC
GATAGCGATGGCCACGGCAATCACAGGGAGAGCTCCCCATTCCTGTCCCCACTGGAGGCATCTAGGGGAA
TCGACTACTATGATCGGAACCTGGCCCTGTTTGAGGAGGAGCTGGATATCCGCCCTAAGGTGTCTAGCCT
GCTGGGCAAGCTGGTGTCCTACACCAATCTGACACAGGGAGCAAAGGAGCACGAGGAGGCAGAGTCCGGA
GAGGGAACCAGGCGCCGGGCAGCAGAGGCCCCTTCTATGGGCACACTGATGGGCGTGTATCTGCCATGCC
TGCAGAACATCTTCGGCGTGATCCTGTTTCTGAGGCTGACCTGGATGGTGGGAACAGCAGGCGTGCTGCA
GGCCCTGCTGATCGTGCTGATCTGCTGTTGCTGTACCCTGCTGACAGCCATCTCTATGAGCGCCATCGCA
ACCAATGGAGTGGTGCCAGCAGGAGGAAGCTACTTCATGATCTCCCGGTCTCTGGGACCAGAGTTTGGAG
GAGCAGTGGGACTGTGCTTCTACCTGGGCACCACATTTGCCGCCGCCATGTATATCCTGGGCGCCATCGA
GATCCTGCTGACCTACATCGCACCACCTGCAGCCATCTTCTATCCCTCCGGCGCCCACGACACCTCTAAT
GCCACACTGAACAATATGAGGGTGTACGGCACAATCTTCCTGACCTTTATGACACTGGTGGTGTTTGTGG
GCGTGAAGTATGTGAACAAGTTCGCCTCCCTGTTTCTGGCCTGCGTGATCATCTCTATCCTGAGCATCTA
CGCCGGCGGCATCAAGAGCATCTTCGACCCACCCGTGTTTCCCGTGTGCATGCTGGGCAATCGCACGCTT
TCTCGCGACCAATTTGATATTTGTGCCAAGACAGCCGTGGTGGATAACGAGACCGTGGCCACACAGCTGT
GGAGCTTCTTTTGCCACTCCCCCAATCTGACCACAGACAGCTGTGATCCTTACTTCATGCTGAACAATGT
GACCGAGATCCCTGGAATCCCAGGAGCAGCCGCCGGCGTGCTGCAGGAGAACCTGTGGAGCGCCTACCTG
GAGAAGGGCGACATCGTGGAGAAGCACGGACTGCCATCCGCCGATGCACCAAGCCTGAAGGAGTCCCTGC
CACTGTATGTGGTGGCCGACATCGCCACCTCCTTCACAGTGCTGGTGGGCATCTTCTTTCCTTCTGTGAC
CGGCATCATGGCAGGATCCAATCGCTCTGGCGACCTGCGGGATGCCCAGAAGAGCATCCCCGTGGGCACA
ATCCTGGCCATCATCACCACATCCCTGGTGTACTTCTCCTCTGTGGTGCTGTTTGGAGCATGCATCGAGG
GAGTGGTGCTGAGGGACAAGTATGGCGATGGCGTGAGCAGGAACCTGGTGGTGGGCACCCTGGCATGGCC
ATCCCCATGGGTCATCGTGATCGGCAGCTTCTTTTCCACCTGTGGAGCAGGACTGCAGAGCCTGACAGGA
GCACCAAGGCTGCTGCAGGCAATCGCAAAGGACAACATCATCCCTTTCCTGCGGGTGTTTGGACACGGCA
AGGTCAATGGCGAGCCAACCTGGGCACTGCTGCTGACAGCCCTGATCGCAGAGCTGGGCATCCTGATCGC
CAGCCTGGATATGGTGGCCCCCATCCTGTCCATGTTCTTTCTGATGTGCTACCTGTTCGTGAACCTGGCC
TGTGCCGTGCAGACCCTGCTGAGAACACCTAATTGGCGCCCACGGTTCAAGTACTATCACTGGGCCCTGT
CTTTTCTGGGCATGAGCCTGTGCCTGGCCCTGATGTTTGTGAGCTCCTGGTACTATGCCCTGGTGGCCAT
GCTGATCGCCGGCATGATCTACAAGTATATCGAGTACCAGGGAGCAGAGAAGGAGTGGGGCGACGGAATC
AGGGGACTGAGCCTGTCCGCCGCCAGATATGCACTGCTGAGGCTGGAGGAGGGACCTCCACACACCAAGA
ACTGGAGACCTCAGCTGCTGGTGCTGCTGAAGCTGGACGAGGATCTGCACGTGAAGTACCCAAGGCTGCT
GACCTTCGCCTCTCAGCTGAAGGCCGGCAAGGGCCTGACAATCGTGGGCAGCGTGATCCAGGGCTCTTTT
CTGGAGAGCTATGGAGAGGCACAGGCAGCAGAGCAGACCATCAAGAATATGATGGAGATCGAGAAGGTGA
AGGGCTTCTGCCAGGTGGTGGTGGCCTCTAAGGTGAGAGAGGGCCTGGCCCACCTGATCCAGTCTTGTGG
CCTGGGCGGCATGAGGCACAACAGCGTGGTGCTGGGATGGCCATACGGATGGAGGCAGTCCGAGGACCCA
AGGGCCTGGAAGACCTTCATCGATACAGTGAGATGCACCACAGCAGCACACCTGGCCCTGCTGGTGCCTA
AGAACATCGCCTTTTACCCAAGCAATCACGAGAGGTATCTGGAGGGCCACATCGACGTGTGGTGGATCGT
GCACGATGGCGGCATGCTGATGCTGCTGCCCTTCCTGCTGAGACAGCACAAAGTGTGGAGGAAGTGTAGA
ATGAGGATCTTTACCGTGGCCCAGATGGACGATAATTCCATCCAGATGAAGAAGGACCTGGCCGTGTTCC
TGTACCACCTGAGACTGGAGGCCGAGGTGGAGGTGGTGGAGATGCACAACTCTGATATCAGCGCCTACAC
CTATGAGAGAACACTGATGATGGAGCAGAGGAGCCAGATGCTGAGACAGATGAGGCTGACCAAGACAGAG
AGGGAGAGGGAGGCACAGCTGGTGAAGGACAGGCACTCCGCCCTGAGGCTGGAGTCCCTGTACTCTGACG
AGGAGGATGAGTCTGCCGTGGGCGCCGACAAGATCCAGATGACCTGGACACGCGATAAGTATATGACCGA
GACATGGGACCCCTCTCACGCCCCTGATAATTTCCGGGAGCTGGTGCACATCAAGCCTGATCAGAGCAAC
GTGAGAAGGATGCACACCGCCGTGAAGCTGAATGAAGTGATCGTGACAAGATCCCACGACGCCAGGCTGG
TGCTGCTGAACATGCCAGGACCACCTAGGAACTCTGAGGGCGATGAGAATTACATGGAGTTTCTGGAGGT
GCTGACCGAGGGACTGGAGCGGGTGCTGCTGGTGAGAGGAGGAGGCAGAGAAGTGATCACAATCTATAGC
TAAGACCCAGCTTTCTTGTACAAAGTTGGCATTATAAGAAAGCATTGCTTATCAATTTGTTGCAACGAAC
AGGTCACTATCAGTCAAAATAAAATCATTATTTGCCATCCAGCTGATATCCCCTATAGTGAGTCGTATTA
CATGGTCATAGCTGTTTCCTGGCAGCTCTGGCCCGTGTCTCAAAATCTCTGATGTTACATTGCACAAGAT
AAAAATATATCATCATGAACAATAAAACTGTCTGCTTACATAAACAGTAATACAAGGGGTGTTATGAGCC
ATATTCAACGGGAAACGTCGAGGCCGCGATTAAATTCCAACATGGATGCTGATTTATATGGGTATAAATG
GGCTCGCGATAATGTCGGGCAATCAGGTGCGACAATCTATCGCTTGTATGGGAAGCCCGATGCGCCAGAG
TTGTTTCTGAAACATGGCAAAGGTAGCGTTGCCAATGATGTTACAGATGAGATGGTCAGACTAAACTGGC
TGACGGAATTTATGCCTCTTCCGACCATCAAGCATTTTATCCGTACTCCTGATGATGCATGGTTACTCAC
CACTGCGATCCCCGGAAAAACAGCATTCCAGGTATTAGAAGAATATCCTGATTCAGGTGAAAATATTGTT
GATGCGCTGGCAGTGTTCCTGCGCCGGTTGCATTCGATTCCTGTTTGTAATTGTCCTTTTAACAGCGATC
GCGTATTTCGTCTCGCTCAGGCGCAATCACGAATGAATAACGGTTTGGTTGATGCGAGTGATTTTGATGA
CGAGCGTAATGGCTGGCCTGTTGAACAAGTCTGGAAAGAAATGCATAAACTTTTGCCATTCTCACCGGAT
TCAGTCGTCACTCATGGTGATTTCTCACTTGATAACCTTATTTTTGACGAGGGGAAATTAATAGGTTGTA
TTGATGTTGGACGAGTCGGAATCGCAGACCGATACCAGGATCTTGCCATCCTATGGAACTGCCTCGGTGA
GTTTTCTCCTTCATTACAGAAACGGCTTTTTCAAAAATATGGTATTGATAATCCTGATATGAATAAATTG
CAGTTTCATTTGATGCTCGATGAGTTTTTCTAATCAGAATTGGTTAATTGGTTGTAACACTGGCAGAGCA
TTACGCTGACTTGACGGGACGGCGCAAGCTCATGACCAAAATCCCTTAACGTGAGTTACGCGTCGTTCCA
CTGAGCGTCAGACCCCGTAGAAAAGATCAAAGGATCTTCTTGAGATCCTTTTTTTCTGCGCGTAATCTGC
TGCTTGCAAACAAAAAAACCACCGCTACCAGCGGTGGTTTGTTTGCCGGATCAAGAGCTACCAACTCTTT
TTCCGAAGGTAACTGGCTTCAGCAGAGCGCAGATACCAAATACTGTTCTTCTAGTGTAGCCGTAGTTAGG
CCACCACTTCAAGAACTCTGTAGCACCGCCTACATACCTCGCTCTGCTAATCCTGTTACCAGTGGCTGCT
GCCAGTGGCGATAAGTCGTGTCTTACCGGGTTGGACTCAAGACGATAGTTACCGGATAAGGCGCAGCGGT
CGGGCTGAACGGGGGGTTCGTGCACACAGCCCAGCTTGGAGCGAACGACCTACACCGAACTGAGATACCT
ACAGCGTGAGCTATGAGAAAGCGCCACGCTTCCCGAAGGGAGAAAGGCGGACAGGTATCCGGTAAGCGGC
AGGGTCGGAACAGGAGAGCGCACGAGGGAGCTTCCAGGGGGAAACGCCTGGTATCTTTATAGTCCTGTCG
GGTTTCGCCACCTCTGACTTGAGCGTCGATTTTTGTGATGCTCGTCAGGGGGGCGGAGCCTATGGAAAAA
CGCCAGCAACGCGGCCTTTTTACGGTTCCTGGCCTTTTGCTGGCCTTTTGCTCACATGTTCTTTCCTGCG
TTATCCCCTGATTCTGTGGATAACCGTATTACCGCCTTTGAGTGAGCTGATACCGCTCGCCGCAGCCGAA
CGACCGAGCGCAGCGAGTCAGTGAGCGAGGAAGCGGAAGAGCGCCCAATACGCAAACCGCCTCTCCCCGC
GCGTTGGCCGATTCATTAATGCAGCTGGCACGACAGGTTTCCCGACTGGAAAGCGGGCAGTGAGCGCAAC
GCAATTAATACGCGTACCGCTAGCCAGGAAGAGTTTGTAGAAACGCAAAAAGGCCATCCGTCAGGATGGC
CTTCTGCTTAGTTTGATGCCTGGCAGTTTATGGCGGGCGTCCTGCCCGCCACCCTCCGGGCCGTTGCTTC
ACAACGTTCAAATCCGCTCCCGGCGGATTTGTCCTACTCAGGAGAGCGTTCACCGACAAACAACAGATAA
AACGAAAGGCCCAGTCTTCCGACTGAGCCTTTCGTTTTATTTGATGCCTGGCAGTTCCCTACTCTCGCGT
TAACGCTAGCATGGATGTTTTCCCAGTCACGACGTTGTAAAACGACGGCCAGTCTTAAGCTCGGGCCC
Features (pLannotate 1.2.2; 10 found; start..end, strand, type, name):
      1..100     +  protein_bind   attL1: mutant version of attL; recombination site for the Gateway® LR reaction LR Clonase™
    106..3360    +  CDS            SLC12A4: S12A4_HUMAN - Also known as KCC1. Experimental evidence at protein level: Swiss-Prot protein existence level 1. Mediates electroneutral potassium-chloride cotransport when activated by cell swelling. May contribute to cell volume homeostasis in single cells. May be involved in the regulation of basolateral Cl(-) exit in NaCl absorbing epithelia (By similarity). Isoform 4 has no transport activity. From Homo sapiens (Human).
   3365..3464    -  protein_bind   attL2: mutant version of attL; recombination site for the Gateway® LR reaction LR Clonase™
   3482..3500    -  promoter       T7 promoter: promoter for bacteriophage T7 RNA polymerase
   3634..4443    +  CDS            KanR: aminoglycoside phosphotransferase; aph(3')-Ia; confers resistance to kanamycin in bacteria or G418 (Geneticin®) in eukaryotes
   4590..5178    +  rep_origin     ori: high-copy-number ColE1/pMB1/pBR322/pUC origin of replication
   5361..5453    +  CDS            lacI (fragment): lac repressor; lacI; The lac repressor binds to the lac operator to inhibit transcription in E. coli. This inhibition can be relieved by adding lactose or isopropyl-β-D-thiogalactopyranoside (IPTG).
   5508..5535    -  terminator     rrnB T2 terminator: transcription terminator T2 from the E. coli rrnB gene
   5667..5710    +  terminator     rrnB T1 terminator: Escherichia coli rrnB; transcription terminator T1 from the E. coli rrnB gene
   5757..5793    -  CDS            lacZα (fragment): LacZα fragment of β-galactosidase; lacZ fragment
