[The description below was written by a language model from this plasmid's Addgene catalogue record and pLannotate feature annotations shown in this document.]
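Description:
pDONR221-SLC12A4_STOP is a Gateway entry clone built on the pDONR221 backbone, carrying a codon-optimized open reading frame for human SLC12A4 (also called KCC1). This solute carrier mediates electroneutral potassium-chloride cotransport when activated by cell swelling and is thought to contribute to cell volume homeostasis. The plasmid is about 5.8 kb in the sequenced record, with an insert of roughly 3.3 kb. It is maintained in E. coli at high copy through a ColE1/pUC-type origin and selected with kanamycin via an aminoglycoside phosphotransferase (KanR) gene.

The ORF sits between attL1 and attL2, the recombination sites recognized in the Gateway LR reaction, so the coding sequence can be moved directionally into any attR-containing destination vector. Although the catalogue lists the vector type as mammalian expression, the feature table shows no eukaryotic promoter or polyadenylation signal around the insert. Expression therefore depends on the destination vector chosen. The only promoter annotated is a T7 promoter just outside attL2 on the opposite strand to the annotated ORF. The rrnB T1 and T2 terminators upstream of attL1 insulate the cloning site from read-through transcription from the backbone, and the short lacI and lacZα fragments are annotated backbone remnants with no evident functional role.

This version keeps a stop codon at the end of the ORF, so it suits native, untagged or N-terminally tagged expression rather than C-terminal fusions. A companion clone without the stop codon exists in the same collection. The plasmid belongs to a consortium resource of SLC transporter clones for subcloning into custom expression vectors for transporter research and drug discovery.
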