Addgene plasmid #161098: pDONR221-SLC12A4_STOP
Purpose: Gateway entry clone with codon-optimized ORF sequence for subcloning into custom expression vectors. Contains a STOP codon at the end of the codon-optimized ORF sequence.
Depositing lab: RESOLUTE Consortium & Giulio Superti-Furga. Depositing organization: CeMM Research Center for Molecular Medicine. Publication: The RESOLUTE consortium: unlocking SLC transporters for drug discovery. Superti-Furga G, Lackner D, Wiedmer T, Ingles-Prieto A, Barbosa B, Girardi E, Goldmann U, Gurtl B, Klavins K, Klimek C, Lindinger S, Lineiro-Retes E, Muller AC, Onstein S, Redinger G, Reil D, Sedlyarov V, Wolf G, Crawford M, Everley R, ... Steppan CM. Nat Rev Drug Discov. 2020 Jul;19(7):429-430. doi: 10.1038/d41573-020-00056-6. PubMed 32265506.
Backbone
  Vector backbone: pDONR221
  Backbone manufacturer: ThermoFisher Scientific
  Backbone size w/o insert (bp): 2550
  Vector type: Mammalian Expression
Growth in bacteria
  Bacterial resistance: Kanamycin, 50 μg/mL
  Growth temperature: 37°C
  Growth strain: NEB Stable
  Copy number: High Copy
Gene/Insert
  Gene/Insert name: SLC12A4 (alt name: KCC1)
  Species: H. sapiens (human)
  Insert size (bp): 3258
  Entrez Gene: SLC12A4 (a.k.a. CTC-479C5.17, KCC1, hKCC1)
  Cloning method: Gateway Cloning
  Sequencing primers: 5′ M13-fwd; 3′ M13-rev
Terms and licenses: Academic/Nonprofit Terms; Industry Terms
Depositor comments: This plasmid contains a STOP codon at the end of the codon-optimized ORF. For the version of this plasmid that does not contain a STOP codon, please see Addgene plasmid 131932 For more information on the full Resolute plasmid collection, please see www.addgene.org/depositor-collections/re-solute/. Please provide your feedback on this plasmid to the RESOLUTE consortium by filling out their RESOLUTE repository feedback form: https://forms.office.com/Pages/ResponsePage.aspx?id=0e05yklzmkS7rjFGQL4N7z4feCLQvEJAmVcOCM_u885UN1JJRko0Ukg4TVQwNTZLOUxPQVJWT1NHUCQlQCN0PWcu
How to cite: pDONR221-SLC12A4_STOP was a gift from RESOLUTE Consortium & Giulio Superti-Furga (Addgene plasmid # 161098 ; http://n2t.net/addgene:161098 ; RRID:Addgene_161098)
