>Addgene plasmid #161098 | pDONR221-SLC12A4_STOP | depositor partial sequence | sequence record 312131 | Codon-optimized ORF of SLC12A4
ATGCCACACTTCACCGTGGTGCCAGTGGACGGACCTAGGAGAGGCGACTACGATAACCTGGAGGGCCTGT
CTTGGGTGGACTATGGCGAGAGAGCCGAGCTGGACGATAGCGATGGCCACGGCAATCACAGGGAGAGCTC
CCCATTCCTGTCCCCACTGGAGGCATCTAGGGGAATCGACTACTATGATCGGAACCTGGCCCTGTTTGAG
GAGGAGCTGGATATCCGCCCTAAGGTGTCTAGCCTGCTGGGCAAGCTGGTGTCCTACACCAATCTGACAC
AGGGAGCAAAGGAGCACGAGGAGGCAGAGTCCGGAGAGGGAACCAGGCGCCGGGCAGCAGAGGCCCCTTC
TATGGGCACACTGATGGGCGTGTATCTGCCATGCCTGCAGAACATCTTCGGCGTGATCCTGTTTCTGAGG
CTGACCTGGATGGTGGGAACAGCAGGCGTGCTGCAGGCCCTGCTGATCGTGCTGATCTGCTGTTGCTGTA
CCCTGCTGACAGCCATCTCTATGAGCGCCATCGCAACCAATGGAGTGGTGCCAGCAGGAGGAAGCTACTT
CATGATCTCCCGGTCTCTGGGACCAGAGTTTGGAGGAGCAGTGGGACTGTGCTTCTACCTGGGCACCACA
TTTGCCGCCGCCATGTATATCCTGGGCGCCATCGAGATCCTGCTGACCTACATCGCACCACCTGCAGCCA
TCTTCTATCCCTCCGGCGCCCACGACACCTCTAATGCCACACTGAACAATATGAGGGTGTACGGCACAAT
CTTCCTGACCTTTATGACACTGGTGGTGTTTGTGGGCGTGAAGTATGTGAACAAGTTCGCCTCCCTGTTT
CTGGCCTGCGTGATCATCTCTATCCTGAGCATCTACGCCGGCGGCATCAAGAGCATCTTCGACCCACCCG
TGTTTCCCGTGTGCATGCTGGGCAATCGCACGCTTTCTCGCGACCAATTTGATATTTGTGCCAAGACAGC
CGTGGTGGATAACGAGACCGTGGCCACACAGCTGTGGAGCTTCTTTTGCCACTCCCCCAATCTGACCACA
GACAGCTGTGATCCTTACTTCATGCTGAACAATGTGACCGAGATCCCTGGAATCCCAGGAGCAGCCGCCG
GCGTGCTGCAGGAGAACCTGTGGAGCGCCTACCTGGAGAAGGGCGACATCGTGGAGAAGCACGGACTGCC
ATCCGCCGATGCACCAAGCCTGAAGGAGTCCCTGCCACTGTATGTGGTGGCCGACATCGCCACCTCCTTC
ACAGTGCTGGTGGGCATCTTCTTTCCTTCTGTGACCGGCATCATGGCAGGATCCAATCGCTCTGGCGACC
TGCGGGATGCCCAGAAGAGCATCCCCGTGGGCACAATCCTGGCCATCATCACCACATCCCTGGTGTACTT
CTCCTCTGTGGTGCTGTTTGGAGCATGCATCGAGGGAGTGGTGCTGAGGGACAAGTATGGCGATGGCGTG
AGCAGGAACCTGGTGGTGGGCACCCTGGCATGGCCATCCCCATGGGTCATCGTGATCGGCAGCTTCTTTT
CCACCTGTGGAGCAGGACTGCAGAGCCTGACAGGAGCACCAAGGCTGCTGCAGGCAATCGCAAAGGACAA
CATCATCCCTTTCCTGCGGGTGTTTGGACACGGCAAGGTCAATGGCGAGCCAACCTGGGCACTGCTGCTG
ACAGCCCTGATCGCAGAGCTGGGCATCCTGATCGCCAGCCTGGATATGGTGGCCCCCATCCTGTCCATGT
TCTTTCTGATGTGCTACCTGTTCGTGAACCTGGCCTGTGCCGTGCAGACCCTGCTGAGAACACCTAATTG
GCGCCCACGGTTCAAGTACTATCACTGGGCCCTGTCTTTTCTGGGCATGAGCCTGTGCCTGGCCCTGATG
TTTGTGAGCTCCTGGTACTATGCCCTGGTGGCCATGCTGATCGCCGGCATGATCTACAAGTATATCGAGT
ACCAGGGAGCAGAGAAGGAGTGGGGCGACGGAATCAGGGGACTGAGCCTGTCCGCCGCCAGATATGCACT
GCTGAGGCTGGAGGAGGGACCTCCACACACCAAGAACTGGAGACCTCAGCTGCTGGTGCTGCTGAAGCTG
GACGAGGATCTGCACGTGAAGTACCCAAGGCTGCTGACCTTCGCCTCTCAGCTGAAGGCCGGCAAGGGCC
TGACAATCGTGGGCAGCGTGATCCAGGGCTCTTTTCTGGAGAGCTATGGAGAGGCACAGGCAGCAGAGCA
GACCATCAAGAATATGATGGAGATCGAGAAGGTGAAGGGCTTCTGCCAGGTGGTGGTGGCCTCTAAGGTG
AGAGAGGGCCTGGCCCACCTGATCCAGTCTTGTGGCCTGGGCGGCATGAGGCACAACAGCGTGGTGCTGG
GATGGCCATACGGATGGAGGCAGTCCGAGGACCCAAGGGCCTGGAAGACCTTCATCGATACAGTGAGATG
CACCACAGCAGCACACCTGGCCCTGCTGGTGCCTAAGAACATCGCCTTTTACCCAAGCAATCACGAGAGG
TATCTGGAGGGCCACATCGACGTGTGGTGGATCGTGCACGATGGCGGCATGCTGATGCTGCTGCCCTTCC
TGCTGAGACAGCACAAAGTGTGGAGGAAGTGTAGAATGAGGATCTTTACCGTGGCCCAGATGGACGATAA
TTCCATCCAGATGAAGAAGGACCTGGCCGTGTTCCTGTACCACCTGAGACTGGAGGCCGAGGTGGAGGTG
GTGGAGATGCACAACTCTGATATCAGCGCCTACACCTATGAGAGAACACTGATGATGGAGCAGAGGAGCC
AGATGCTGAGACAGATGAGGCTGACCAAGACAGAGAGGGAGAGGGAGGCACAGCTGGTGAAGGACAGGCA
CTCCGCCCTGAGGCTGGAGTCCCTGTACTCTGACGAGGAGGATGAGTCTGCCGTGGGCGCCGACAAGATC
CAGATGACCTGGACACGCGATAAGTATATGACCGAGACATGGGACCCCTCTCACGCCCCTGATAATTTCC
GGGAGCTGGTGCACATCAAGCCTGATCAGAGCAACGTGAGAAGGATGCACACCGCCGTGAAGCTGAATGA
AGTGATCGTGACAAGATCCCACGACGCCAGGCTGGTGCTGCTGAACATGCCAGGACCACCTAGGAACTCT
GAGGGCGATGAGAATTACATGGAGTTTCTGGAGGTGCTGACCGAGGGACTGGAGCGGGTGCTGCTGGTGA
GAGGAGGAGGCAGAGAAGTGATCACAATCTATAGCTAA
